Addgene plasmid #162522: IR25a-T2A-QF2
Purpose: Plasmid for CRISPR-mediated knock-in line that expresses a QF2 transcriptional activator by knocking-in a T2A-QF2 fragment replacing the stop codon of the endogenous Aedes aegypti Ir25a gene
Depositing lab: Leslie Vosshall. Depositing organization: Rockefeller University. Publication: Non-canonical odor coding in the mosquito. Herre M, Goldman OV, Lu TC, Caballero-Vidal G, Qi Y, Gilbert ZN, Gong Z, Morita T, Rahiel S, Ghaninia M, Ignell R, Matthews BJ, Li H, Vosshall LB, Younger MA. Cell. 2022 Aug 18;185(17):3104-3123.e28. doi: 10.1016/j.cell.2022.07.024. PubMed 35985288.
Backbone
  Vector backbone: puc19
  Backbone size w/o insert (bp): 2680
  Total vector size (bp): 8639
  Vector type: Insect Expression
Growth in bacteria
  Bacterial resistance: Ampicillin, 100 μg/mL
  Growth temperature: 37°C
  Growth strain: DH5alpha
  Copy number: Unknown
Gene/Insert
  Gene/Insert name: Ir25a-left-HDR-arm; T2A-QF2-SV40; 3xP3-dsRed-SV40; Ir25a-right-HDR-arm
  Species: Synthetic; Aedes aegypti
  Insert size (bp): 5988
Terms and licenses: Academic/Nonprofit Terms; Industry Terms: Not Available to Industry
How to cite: IR25a-T2A-QF2 was a gift from Leslie Vosshall (Addgene plasmid # 162522 ; http://n2t.net/addgene:162522 ; RRID:Addgene_162522)
