[The description below was written by a language model from this plasmid's Addgene catalogue record and pLannotate feature annotations shown in this document.]
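Description:
IR25a-T2A-QF2 is a pUC19-based homology-directed repair donor plasmid (about 8.6 kb in total, with an insert of roughly 6 kb) made for CRISPR-mediated knock-in at the Ir25a locus of the mosquito Aedes aegypti. It is propagated in E. coli using the high-copy pUC/ColE1-type origin and is selected with ampicillin through the β-lactamase gene. Remnants of the pUC19 lacZα/lac promoter region flank the insert.

The payload consists of four parts in order: a left Ir25a homology arm, a T2A-QF2-SV40 cassette, a 3xP3-dsRed-SV40 marker, and a right Ir25a homology arm. The left arm carries Ir25a coding sequence, which the automated annotation picked up by similarity to the Drosophila Ir25a protein. The design replaces the endogenous stop codon with an in-frame T2A peptide followed by QF2. Ribosomal skipping at T2A should then release the QF2 transcriptional activator as a separate protein wherever the native Ir25a gene is expressed, with an SV40 terminator ending the transcript. The T2A and QF2 segments are not called in the feature table, which leaves a gap between the Ir25a fragment and the marker cassette, so their presence rests on the catalogue description. The marker is annotated as DsRed2 downstream of an hsp70 minimal promoter fragment, consistent with the eye-specific 3xP3 promoter design, and it ends in an SV40 polyadenylation signal. It allows visual screening for transgenic animals. The very short dU6-3 promoter hit within the right arm region is probably a spurious match.

The resulting knock-in line serves as a Q-system driver, so that QUAS-controlled reporters or effectors are expressed in Ir25a-expressing sensory neurons. The associated work concerns odor coding in the mosquito.
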