Features (pLannotate 1.2.2; 18 found; start..end, strand, type, name):
    137..236     +  misc_feature   bom (fragment): basis of mobility region from pBR322
    242..399     -  CDS            lacZα (fragment): LacZα fragment of β-galactosidase; lacZ fragment
    504..2084    +  CDS            Ir25a (fragment): IR25A_DROME - Experimental evidence at protein level: Swiss-Prot protein existence level 1. Integral part of various neural sensory systems in the antenna that provide the neural basis for the response to environmental changes in temperature (thermosensation), humidity (hygrosensation) and odor detection (PubMed:21220098, PubMed:27161501, PubMed:27656904). Required for odor-evoked electrophysiological responses in multiple neuron classes in the antenna and is likely to function as part of an olfactory receptor complex with Ir76a and Ir76b (PubMed:21220098). Together with Ir21a and Ir93a, media
   3704..3826    +  promoter       hsp70 promoter (fragment): Drosophila melanogaster hsp70Bb promoter
   3840..3873    +  misc_feature   MCS (fragment): multiple cloning site
   3881..4558    +  CDS            DsRed2: improved tetrameric variant of DsRed fluorescent protein mammalian codon-optimized
   4573..4656    +  CDS            large T antigen (fragment): large T antigen from SV40 (simian virus 40)
   4679..4800    +  polyA_signal   SV40 poly(A) signal: SV40 polyadenylation signal
   5246..5262    +  promoter       dU6-3 promoter (fragment): RNA polymerase III promoter for Drosophila U6-3 snRNA (Port et al., 2014)
   6376..6405    +  misc_feature   MCS (fragment): pUC18/19 multiple cloning site
   6442..6458    -  protein_bind   lac operator: The lac repressor binds to the lac operator to inhibit transcription in E. coli. This inhibition can be relieved by adding lactose or isopropyl-β-D-thiogalactopyranoside (IPTG). lac repressor encoded by lacI
   6466..6496    -  promoter       lac promoter: promoter for the E. coli lac operon
   6511..6532    -  protein_bind   CAP binding site: CAP binding activates transcription in the presence of cAMP. E. coli catabolite activator protein
   6545..6637    -  CDS            lacI (fragment): lac repressor; lacI; The lac repressor binds to the lac operator to inhibit transcription in E. coli. This inhibition can be relieved by adding lactose or isopropyl-β-D-thiogalactopyranoside (IPTG).
   6820..7408    -  rep_origin     ori: high-copy-number ColE1/pMB1/pBR322/pUC origin of replication
   7579..8439    -  CDS            AmpR: β-lactamase; bla; confers resistance to ampicillin, carbenicillin, and related antibiotics
   8440..8544    -  promoter       AmpR promoter: bla
   8639..35      +  CDS            rop (fragment) (across the origin): Rop protein, which maintains plasmids at low copy number; rop
>Addgene plasmid #162522 | IR25a-T2A-QF2 | addgene full sequence | sequence record 354640 | Addgene NGS Result
TCGCGCGTTTCGGTGATGACGGTGAAAACCTCTGACACATGCAGCTCCCGGAGACGGTCACAGCTTGTCT
GTAAGCGGATGCCGGGAGCAGACAAGCCCGTCAGGGCGCGTCAGCGGGTGTTGGCGGGTGTCGGGGCTGG
CTTAACTATGCGGCATCAGAGCAGATTGTACTGAGAGTGCACCATATGCGGTGTGAAATACCGCACAGAT
GCGTAAGGAGAAAATACCGCATCAGGCGCCATTCGCCATTCAGGCTGCGCAACTGTTGGGAAGGGCGATC
GGTGCGGGCCTCTTCGCTATTACGCCAGCTGGCGAAAGGGGGATGTGCTGCAAGGCGATTAAGTTGGGTA
ACGCCAGGGTTTTCCCAGTCACGACGTTGTAAAACGACGGCCAGTGAATTCGAGCTCGGTACCCGGATCG
AGTTTATACTGTGGTGGTAAGTTATTAATATTCTTAAGGATATTCCAGGCCTTTCAAAAAAACATTGATT
GATTACCTTTACCTACAATCTTTACATTGTTTCGTAGCAAGAACCATTCATTATACGAGATCCAACTGCT
CCCAAAGGTTTCAAAGGTTATTGTATCGACTTGTTGGATGAAATTGCAAAAATTGTTAAGTTCGATTATG
AAATCAAGGAAGTTGAAGATGGCAAGTTTGGAAACATGAACGAAAAAGGTGAATGGAACGGTATCGTACG
CAAATTGATCGACAAGCAAGCCGATATCGGTTTAGGATCGATGTCCGTGATGGCCGAGCGGGAAACTGTA
ATTGATTTCACGGTGCCATATTACGATTTGGTTGGAATATCAATCATGATGCTGCTGCCCAGTACACCGA
GTTCGCTGTTCAAATTTTTGACCGTGTTGGAGACGAATGTGTGGCTTTGTATTCTCGCAGCGTATTTCTT
CACTAGTTTTCTCATGTGGATTTTTGATCGGTACAGTCCTTACAGTTACCAGAACAATCGTGAAAAGTAC
AAGAATGATGATGAAAAACGAGAGTTCAACATTAAGGAATGCCTATGGTTTTGTATGACTTCGTTAACGC
CGCAAGGAGGTGGTGAAGCTCCGAAAAATTTATCCGGACGGCTGGTGGCGGCAACGTGGTGGTTGTTTGG
GTAAGTATTCTACTGAATTTTGTTTAGATAATAAATATTTAATGGATGATTTATGTAAAACATAAAGATT
CATCATCATTGCATCGTACACTGCTAACTTGGCTGCTTTCCTGACCGTATCGCGATTGGACACTCCCGTG
GAATCGTTGGACGATCTTTCGAAGCAGTATAAAATTTTGTACGCCCCTTTGAACGGATCTTCGGCTATGA
CTTATTTCCAGCGAATGGCGGATATCGAAGCCCGTTTCTATGAGTAAGTTTGTTCTCATTCATGCTTACT
AGGGGTAATTTTCTAAGCAAAATCACTCTCCACAGAATTTGGAAAGAGATGTCGCTGAATGATTCTCTCA
CACCCGTGGAGCGCTCGAAGCTGGCGGTTTGGGACTATCCCGTCAGTGATAAGTATACGAAAATGTGGCA
AGCAATGCAGGAAGCTGGACTCCCAAATAGTTTGGATGAAGCGGTCGAGCGTATTAGGAACTCCACATCG
GCCTCTGGTTTCGCTTTTCTGGGCGATGCTACTGATATACGATACAAAGTACTTACAAACTGTGATCTAC
AGATGGTCGGCGAAGAATTTTCTCGCAAACCGTATGCCATTGCAGTACAGCAAGGATCGCCGTTGAAAGA
TCAATTCAACAATGCGTAAGTTTAGCTGACGGATGTCCTATTCAATATAACAACTTAATATACCATTATA
CCTTCTAGCATCTTGATGCTTCTCAACAAACGACAACTTGAAAAACTCAAGGAACAATGGTGGAAAAATG
ATGACATTCAAAGCAAATGTGAAAAACCGGACGACCAATCCGATGGTATTTCGATTCAGAACATTGGAGG
TGTCTTCATAGTGATCTTCGTCGGCATTGGAATGGCGTGCATTACGCTGGTCTTTGAATTCTGGTACTAC
AAATACCGCAAAAACGTAAAGATTATTGATGTCGCCGAGGCTACGGAAGATAAACTGGCTCAGAAGACGT
CCAATTTGAGGTTGCCAAATTTGAAGAACGAATTTGGAGCCATGGGACAGATCAAAGATGACAGTCAGAA
AACGCAAAGTTTGCGAACTCGTACGCAGACGATAGACGCCAACAACTTTAAATCTCGTTTTGGAGAGGGC
AGAGGAAGTCTTCTAACATGCGGTGACGTGGAGGAGAATCCCGGCCCTATGCCACCCAAGCGCAAAACGC
TTAACGCTGCGGCTGAGGCTAACGCTCATGCCGACGGACACGCCGACGGAAACGCCGACGGACACGTGGC
CAATACGGCCGCGTCCTCGAATAATGCGAGGTTCGCTGATCTCACTAACATCGATACTCCGGGTCTGGGA
CCCACAACTACGACCCTGCTCGTGGAACCAGCACGCTCAAAGCGTCAACGAGTGTCCCGCGCATGCGACC
AGTGCCGTGCAGCCCGAGAGAAATGCGACGGAATACAGCCTGCGTGTTTCCCGTGCGTTTCCCAGGGAAG
GTCCTGCACTTATCAGGCTTCGCCGAAAAAGAGGGGAGTTCAAACCGGTTATATTCGTACGCTGGAGCTC
GCCCTCGCCTGGATGTTTGAAAATGTCGCGCGTTCCGAAGATGCCTTGCATAACCTCCTCGTCCGTGACG
CCGGACAAGGATCAGCTCTGCTCGTTGGTAAAGATTCGCCGGCTGCCGAGCGACTCCATGCCCGTTGGGC
TACTAGCCGTGTCAATAAGAGCATTACCCGCCTCCTCCGTCAGTTGGAGCTCCCTCCTACCGCCACGGCT
ACGGCCTCGATAATGCCGCACGTGATGGAGCAGCCTCTCAGTACCAGCATTAACCCCGTCAACGACCGCT
TCAACGGTATTCCCAACCCCACTCCGTATAACTCCGATGCAGCTCTCGATGCTATCACTCAGACCAACGA
TTATGGAAGCGTAAATACACATGGTATCCTCTCTACTTACCCGCCACCGGCTACGCACCTTAATGAAGCT
TCCGTCGCTCTCGCTCCCGGTGGCGCCCCCCCCCGACCGCCTCCTCCGTATGTTGACAGCACGACCAATC
ACCCGCCGTACCACTCGAATCTGGTTCCAATGGCGAACTTTGGTTACTCGACCGTTGATTACGATGCCAT
GGTTGACGATTTGGCTAGCATTGAATACACGGACGCTGTGGATGTCGACCCACAGTTTATGACCAATCTG
GGATTCGTTCCTGGATGTAACTTCTCCGACATTAATACATACGAACAGTGATGACGTCTATCGATACCGT
CGACTAAAGCCAAATAGAAAATTATTCAGTTCCTGGCTTAAGTTTTTAAAAGTGATATTATTTATTTGGT
TGTAACCAACCAAAAGAATGTAAATAACTAATACATAATTATGTTAGTTTTAAGTTAGCAACAAATTGAT
TTTAGCTATATTAGCTACTTGGTTAATAAATAGAATATATTTATTTAAAGATAATTGCGTTTTTATTGTC
AGGGAGTGAGTTTGCTTAAAAACTCGTTTAGATCCAATTCGAGCTCGCCCGGGGATCTAATTCAATTAGA
GACTAATTCAATTAGAGCTAATTCAATTAGGATCCAAGCTTATCGATTTCGAACCCTCGACCGCCGGAGT
ATAAATAGAGGCGCTTCGTCTACGGAGCGACAATTCAATTCAAACAAGCAAAGTGAACACGTCGCTAAGC
GAAAGCTAAGCAAATAAACAAGCGCAGCTGAACAAGCTAAACAATCGGGGTACCGCTAGAGTCGACGGTA
CCGCGGGCCCGGGATCCACCGGTCGCCACCATGGCCTCCTCCGAGAACGTCATCACCGAGTTCATGCGCT
TCAAGGTGCGCATGGAGGGCACCGTGAACGGCCACGAGTTCGAGATCGAGGGCGAGGGCGAGGGCCGCCC
CTACGAGGGCCACAACACCGTGAAGCTGAAGGTGACCAAGGGCGGCCCCCTGCCCTTCGCCTGGGACATC
CTGTCCCCCCAGTTCCAGTACGGCTCCAAGGTGTACGTGAAGCACCCCGCCGACATCCCCGACTACAAGA
AGCTGTCCTTCCCCGAGGGCTTCAAGTGGGAGCGCGTGATGAACTTCGAGGACGGCGGCGTGGCGACCGT
GACCCAGGACTCCTCCCTGCAGGACGGCTGCTTCATCTACAAGGTGAAGTTCATCGGCGTGAACTTCCCC
TCCGACGGCCCCGTGATGCAGAAGAAGACCATGGGCTGGGAGGCCTCCACCGAGCGCCTGTACCCCCGCG
ACGGCGTGCTGAAGGGCGAGACCCACAAGGCCCTGAAGCTGAAGGACGGCGGCCACTACCTGGTGGAGTT
CAAGTCCATCTACATGGCCAAGAAGCCCGTGCAGCTGCCCGGCTACTACTACGTGGACGCCAAGCTGGAC
ATCACCTCCCACAACGAGGACTACACCATCGTGGAGCAGTACGAGCGCACCGAGGGCCGCCACCACCTGT
TCCTGTAGCGGCCGCGACTCTAGATCATAATCAGCCATACCACATTTGTAGAGGTTTTACTTGCTTTAAA
AAACCTCCCACACCTCCCCCTGAACCTGAAACATAAAATGAATGCAATTGTTGTTGTTAACTTGTTTATT
GCAGCTTATAATGGTTACAAATAAAGCAATAGCATCACAAATTTCACAAATAAAGCATTTTTTTCACTGC
ATTCTAGTTGTGGTTTGTCCAAACTCATCAATGTATCTTAGATACTGAAGTTCATTTTTTGAGTAGTAAC
GTGTTGTTTGAAATTACCCAATAGAGAAGAAACATATTTTTGTCTATCGCATATTAACAGGTTCCACTTG
AATTTTTAGATTTCTTCAATTATTTTTTTTTGTTTCATAATCAGAAGAAATATGAAAATTGGACTGGATC
AGTTCTTCTTTCTCGACTCGTATTTTTTTCTTCTCGAAAAAATTGGAACACTATGGAAAAACGCTTAAGA
TCTCTATTCTACCCTAGTTTAACTAGTACAATAAACATCTTGGCTACATTAAATTTATTCTGTGGATAAA
TCTGAACACACATTTTCTACATCGATTTATACTAGGATTCAGACCCACAGAGTAATAGAAATACAACCCT
GTGGAATTCGCATTGTATCGTAAAGCTAGTGGGCTACAATCAAAGTGTAGTCGTAAAAGGTCTTTTTCGA
AAATTTTTGAATTGTATAAAAGTTCTCGCAAAAGATCTAATATCTAGTATCCCACACAGGATGCGATGCA
TGGAATTCCAACAACAGCAAAAAAAAACGCGTATCGAATTTAAGATACGAGGGGTAGTAACGTGTTGTTA
TATCATTCTTGATATAATCGTTATTTTGAGAGTAGTAACGTGTTAGTAGGATTGGTTATGTAATTTTAAT
ACAGTAGCTAGTAAGATCATCCCAAATCATTTAAGGGTGTATTATGGAAATTGAGTCGACCTCATGAGAA
AAAAGTCATCTCAATTTACATGATTGTTTCCTTACAATGTTTGCATCCAATCCGAAATTCCTTAACAACT
TTTCATACATTCTCGAGCACTTTATGCTTAAAAGCCCCGAAGGCTTTCCGGTCTGTCTCGTTCAACGTCC
ACGTTTCATGTCGGTAAGAAGCCACCAGATGTATCCGCTTTTCACGCATTTTGTTTTTATTTTGGGGTTG
TGGATTTTAAGCTGGTTACAAAGTTCTCCCACCACTACCAAGCGGTTGCCTGGTTCTCTAGATTTGTGCT
CTTGAAAATTCGAGGTTTGGCTTCGATGCATCATCACCTTAATCTTCATATGCGAGATAAACTGGTTGAA
CGATCCCCCAAAATCGTAGAGATCCTAGACTATAGAGAACAATCCAATAATGTATGTTAAAGCCGACGTC
GGATAGCGCTTCCAAAAGAACCACGAGTGGGAAAAAAGAAAGTGAAGAAAATTTGAAACTGGCGGTCAAG
AAATATCCGAAACCGAAGACAGTGTAACAAAAGAACTTAGGCCGTCGTTATTAATTGGAGGAAGCGGAAT
ACGCCAAAACCCTGAAGTCGATGCGAAGCACTGAGAAGCTATCCGCCTAATGACGACATCGTGCAAACTA
GCATCGATGAAATGAAGTTAAAAAAACAAACAAACTAGTGTAGTCTGTTGTGTGGAAGAGCCGGAAGGTG
GCTTGGACGAGGTGCTCAAGAATTGGAGGCCAAGATGCTGAGAACGGGGCTGAAGGTGCGGATGTCGGTT
GATCGGACGACGAGCTCGGAAGTGCTGGAGGAACTCGGAAGTCAAGAGGGGCTTTTCTATAGTAGGGTAC
AAAAATCTAGAGTCGACCTGCAGGCATGCAAGCTTGGCGTAATCATGGTCATAGCTGTTTCCTGTGTGAA
ATTGTTATCCGCTCACAATTCCACACAACATACGAGCCGGAAGCATAAAGTGTAAAGCCTGGGGTGCCTA
ATGAGTGAGCTAACTCACATTAATTGCGTTGCGCTCACTGCCCGCTTTCCAGTCGGGAAACCTGTCGTGC
CAGCTGCATTAATGAATCGGCCAACGCGCGGGGAGAGGCGGTTTGCGTATTGGGCGCTCTTCCGCTTCCT
CGCTCACTGACTCGCTGCGCTCGGTCGTTCGGCTGCGGCGAGCGGTATCAGCTCACTCAAAGGCGGTAAT
ACGGTTATCCACAGAATCAGGGGATAACGCAGGAAAGAACATGTGAGCAAAAGGCCAGCAAAAGGCCAGG
AACCGTAAAAAGGCCGCGTTGCTGGCGTTTTTCCATAGGCTCCGCCCCCCTGACGAGCATCACAAAAATC
GACGCTCAAGTCAGAGGTGGCGAAACCCGACAGGACTATAAAGATACCAGGCGTTTCCCCCTGGAAGCTC
CCTCGTGCGCTCTCCTGTTCCGACCCTGCCGCTTACCGGATACCTGTCCGCCTTTCTCCCTTCGGGAAGC
GTGGCGCTTTCTCATAGCTCACGCTGTAGGTATCTCAGTTCGGTGTAGGTCGTTCGCTCCAAGCTGGGCT
GTGTGCACGAACCCCCCGTTCAGCCCGACCGCTGCGCCTTATCCGGTAACTATCGTCTTGAGTCCAACCC
GGTAAGACACGACTTATCGCCACTGGCAGCAGCCACTGGTAACAGGATTAGCAGAGCGAGGTATGTAGGC
GGTGCTACAGAGTTCTTGAAGTGGTGGCCTAACTACGGCTACACTAGAAGAACAGTATTTGGTATCTGCG
CTCTGCTGAAGCCAGTTACCTTCGGAAAAAGAGTTGGTAGCTCTTGATCCGGCAAACAAACCACCGCTGG
TAGCGGTGGTTTTTTTGTTTGCAAGCAGCAGATTACGCGCAGAAAAAAAGGATCTCAAGAAGATCCTTTG
ATCTTTTCTACGGGGTCTGACGCTCAGTGGAACGAAAACTCACGTTAAGGGATTTTGGTCATGAGATTAT
CAAAAAGGATCTTCACCTAGATCCTTTTAAATTAAAAATGAAGTTTTAAATCAATCTAAAGTATATATGA
GTAAACTTGGTCTGACAGTTACCAATGCTTAATCAGTGAGGCACCTATCTCAGCGATCTGTCTATTTCGT
TCATCCATAGTTGCCTGACTCCCCGTCGTGTAGATAACTACGATACGGGAGGGCTTACCATCTGGCCCCA
GTGCTGCAATGATACCGCGAGACCCACGCTCACCGGCTCCAGATTTATCAGCAATAAACCAGCCAGCCGG
AAGGGCCGAGCGCAGAAGTGGTCCTGCAACTTTATCCGCCTCCATCCAGTCTATTAATTGTTGCCGGGAA
GCTAGAGTAAGTAGTTCGCCAGTTAATAGTTTGCGCAACGTTGTTGCCATTGCTACAGGCATCGTGGTGT
CACGCTCGTCGTTTGGTATGGCTTCATTCAGCTCCGGTTCCCAACGATCAAGGCGAGTTACATGATCCCC
CATGTTGTGCAAAAAAGCGGTTAGCTCCTTCGGTCCTCCGATCGTTGTCAGAAGTAAGTTGGCCGCAGTG
TTATCACTCATGGTTATGGCAGCACTGCATAATTCTCTTACTGTCATGCCATCCGTAAGATGCTTTTCTG
TGACTGGTGAGTACTCAACCAAGTCATTCTGAGAATAGTGTATGCGGCGACCGAGTTGCTCTTGCCCGGC
GTCAATACGGGATAATACCGCGCCACATAGCAGAACTTTAAAAGTGCTCATCATTGGAAAACGTTCTTCG
GGGCGAAAACTCTCAAGGATCTTACCGCTGTTGAGATCCAGTTCGATGTAACCCACTCGTGCACCCAACT
GATCTTCAGCATCTTTTACTTTCACCAGCGTTTCTGGGTGAGCAAAAACAGGAAGGCAAAATGCCGCAAA
AAAGGGAATAAGGGCGACACGGAAATGTTGAATACTCATACTCTTCCTTTTTCAATATTATTGAAGCATT
TATCAGGGTTATTGTCTCATGAGCGGATACATATTTGAATGTATTTAGAAAAATAAACAAATAGGGGTTC
CGCGCACATTTCCCCGAAAAGTGCCACCTGACGTCTAAGAAACCATTATTATCATGACATTAACCTATAA
AAATAGGCGTATCACGAGGCCCTTTCGTC
